Addgene plasmid #205991: AAV2/9 REP-AAP-ΔCAP
Purpose: Rep and AAP protein expression for AAV CREATE libraries
Depositing lab: Viviana Gradinaru. Depositing organization: California Institute of Technology. Publication: Adeno-associated viral vectors for functional intravenous gene transfer throughout the non-human primate brain. Chuapoco MR, Flytzanis NC, Goeden N, Christopher Octeau J, Roxas KM, Chan KY, Scherrer J, Winchester J, Blackburn RJ, Campos LJ, Man KNM, Sun J, Chen X, Lefevre A, Singh VP, Arokiaraj CM, Shay TF, Vendemiatti J, Jang MJ, Mich JK, Bishaw Y, Gore BB, Omstead V, Taskin N, Weed N, Levi BP, Ting JT, Miller CT, Deverman BE, Pickel J, Tian L, Fox AS, Gradinaru V. Nat Nanotechnol. 2023 Jul 10. doi: 10.1038/s41565-023-01419-x. PubMed 37430038.
Backbone
  Vector backbone: recombinant AAV2/9
  Vector type: AAV
Growth in bacteria
  Bacterial resistance: Ampicillin, 100 μg/mL
  Growth temperature: 30°C
  Growth strain: NEB Stable
  Copy number: Unknown
Gene/Insert
  Gene/Insert name: AAV9 Rep and AAP proteins for CREATE libraries
  Species: Synthetic
Terms and licenses: Academic/Nonprofit Terms; Industry Terms: Not Available to Industry
Depositor comments: This work was supported by funding from: NIH BRAIN Armamentarium UF1MH128336 Michael J Fox Foundation for Parkinson's Research ASAP-020495 Additional information may be found in Ravindra Kumar, Sripriya et al. “Multiplexed Cre-dependent selection yields systemic AAVs for targeting distinct brain cell types.” Nature methods vol. 17,5 (2020): 541-550. doi:10.1038/s41592-020-0799-7
How to cite: AAV2/9 REP-AAP-ΔCAP was a gift from Viviana Gradinaru (Addgene plasmid # 205991 ; http://n2t.net/addgene:205991 ; RRID:Addgene_205991)
