[The description below was written by a language model from this plasmid's Addgene catalogue record and pLannotate feature annotations shown in this document.]
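Description:
AAV2/9 REP-AAP-ΔCAP is a 6,890-nt helper plasmid used in producing AAV capsid libraries. It supplies the Rep proteins and the assembly-activating protein (AAP) in trans without providing a functional capsid. The catalogue lists the backbone as recombinant AAV2/9 and the vector type as AAV. No ITRs are annotated, however, so the plasmid acts as a non-packaged Rep/Cap-style helper rather than a packageable genome. The bacterial portion resembles a pBluescript-type cloning vector. It carries a high-copy ColE1/pUC origin, an f1 origin, an ampicillin resistance gene with its bla promoter, and remnants of the lacZα/lac promoter region. Flanking T7 and T3 promoters and a fragment of the multiple cloning site are also present.

The payload begins with an AAV2 Rep78 open reading frame, which encodes the protein responsible for genome replication, ITR nicking and packaging functions. It is followed by two partially overlapping segments annotated as VP1 fragments. These were matched by homology to the AAV2 capsid entry, although the record describes the cap-derived region as AAV9. The ΔCAP designation and the fragmented annotation are consistent with a cap region altered so that VP capsid proteins are not made. AAP is normally encoded in an alternative reading frame within cap, and the record says it remains expressed, but the nature of the disrupting changes is not stated. No separate AAP feature or viral promoters are annotated.

The stated purpose is Rep and AAP expression for CREATE (Cre-dependent capsid selection) libraries. In that setting the capsid variants would presumably be encoded only by the library genomes themselves, so that each virion is built from the capsid gene it carries.
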