Features (pLannotate 1.2.2; 16 found; start..end, strand, type, name):
    733..1593    -  CDS            AmpR: β-lactamase; bla; confers resistance to ampicillin, carbenicillin, and related antibiotics
   1594..1698    -  promoter       AmpR promoter: bla
   1751..2179    -  rep_origin     f1 ori (sequence partly withheld): f1 bacteriophage origin of replication; arrow indicates direction of (+) strand synthesis
   2184..2339    -  CDS            lacZα (fragment): LacZα fragment of β-galactosidase; lacZ fragment
   2347..2365    +  promoter       T7 promoter: promoter for bacteriophage T7 RNA polymerase
   2466..4328    +  CDS            Rep78: REP78_AAV2S - Experimental evidence at protein level: Swiss-Prot protein existence level 1. Plays an essential role in the initiation of viral DNA synthesis. Binds specifically to an inverted terminal repeat element (ITR) on the 3' and 5' ends of the viral DNA, where it cleaves a site specifically to generate a priming site for initiation of the synthesis of a complementary strand. Plays also a role as transcriptional regulator, DNA helicase and as key factors in site-specific integration of the viral genome. Regulates host PKA activity by interacting with host PRKX as a mechanism of interferi
   4348..5718    +  CDS            VP1 (fragment): CAPSD_AAV2S - Experimental evidence at protein level: Swiss-Prot protein existence level 1. Capsid protein self-assembles to form an icosahedral capsid with a T=1 symmetry, about 22 nm in diameter, and consisting of 60 copies of three size variants of the capsid protein VP1, VP2 and VP3 which differ in their N-terminus. The capsid encapsulates the genomic ssDNA. Binds to host cell heparan sulfate and uses host ITGA5-ITGB1 as coreceptor on the cell surface to provide virion attachment to target cell. This attachment induces virion internalization predominantly through clathrin-dependent endocyt
   5693..6115    +  CDS            VP1 (fragment): CAPSD_AAV2S - Experimental evidence at protein level: Swiss-Prot protein existence level 1. Capsid protein self-assembles to form an icosahedral capsid with a T=1 symmetry, about 22 nm in diameter, and consisting of 60 copies of three size variants of the capsid protein VP1, VP2 and VP3 which differ in their N-terminus. The capsid encapsulates the genomic ssDNA. Binds to host cell heparan sulfate and uses host ITGA5-ITGB1 as coreceptor on the cell surface to provide virion attachment to target cell. This attachment induces virion internalization predominantly through clathrin-dependent endocyt
   6382..6410    -  misc_feature   MCS (fragment): pBluescript multiple cloning site
   6423..6441    -  promoter       T3 promoter: promoter for bacteriophage T3 RNA polymerase
   6486..6502    -  protein_bind   lac operator: The lac repressor binds to the lac operator to inhibit transcription in E. coli. This inhibition can be relieved by adding lactose or isopropyl-β-D-thiogalactopyranoside (IPTG). lac repressor encoded by lacI
   6510..6540    -  promoter       lac promoter: promoter for the E. coli lac operon
   6555..6576    -  protein_bind   CAP binding site: CAP binding activates transcription in the presence of cAMP. E. coli catabolite activator protein
   6589..6681    -  CDS            lacI (fragment): lac repressor; lacI; The lac repressor binds to the lac operator to inhibit transcription in E. coli. This inhibition can be relieved by adding lactose or isopropyl-β-D-thiogalactopyranoside (IPTG).
   6683..6816    -  rep_origin     RSF ori (fragment): Plasmids containing the RSF 1030 origin of replication can be propagated in E. coli cells that contain additional plasmids with compatible origins.
   6864..562     -  rep_origin     ori (across the origin): high-copy-number ColE1/pMB1/pBR322/pUC origin of replication
>Addgene plasmid #205991 | AAV2/9 REP-AAP-ΔCAP | addgene full sequence | sequence record 404982 | Addgene NGS Result
GCATCACAAAAATCGACGCTCAAGTCAGAGGTGGCGAAACCCGACAGGACTATAAAGATACCAGGCGTTT
CCCCCTGGAAGCTCCCTCGTGCGCTCTCCTGTTCCGACCCTGCCGCTTACCGGATACCTGTCCGCCTTTC
TCCCTTCGGGAAGCGTGGCGCTTTCTCATAGCTCACGCTGTAGGTATCTCAGTTCGGTGTAGGTCGTTCG
CTCCAAGCTGGGCTGTGTGCACGAACCCCCCGTTCAGCCCGACCGCTGCGCCTTATCCGGTAACTATCGT
CTTGAGTCCAACCCGGTAAGACACGACTTATCGCCACTGGCAGCAGCCACTGGTAACAGGATTAGCAGAG
CGAGGTATGTAGGCGGTGCTACAGAGTTCTTGAAGTGGTGGCCTAACTACGGCTACACTAGAAGAACAGT
ATTTGGTATCTGCGCTCTGCTGAAGCCAGTTACCTTCGGAAAAAGAGTTGGTAGCTCTTGATCCGGCAAA
CAAACCACCGCTGGTAGCGGTGGTTTTTTTGTTTGCAAGCAGCAGATTACGCGCAGAAAAAAAGGATCTC
AAGAAGATCCTTTGATCTTTTCTACGGGGTCTGACGCTCAGTGGAACGAAAACTCACGTTAAGGGATTTT
GGTCATGAGATTATCAAAAAGGATCTTCACCTAGATCCTTTTAAATTAAAAATGAAGTTTTAAATCAATC
TAAAGTATATATGAGTAAACTTGGTCTGACAGTTACCAATGCTTAATCAGTGAGGCACCTATCTCAGCGA
TCTGTCTATTTCGTTCATCCATAGTTGCCTGACTCCCCGTCGTGTAGATAACTACGATACGGGAGGGCTT
ACCATCTGGCCCCAGTGCTGCAATGATACCGCGAGACCCACGCTCACCGGCTCCAGATTTATCAGCAATA
AACCAGCCAGCCGGAAGGGCCGAGCGCAGAAGTGGTCCTGCAACTTTATCCGCCTCCATCCAGTCTATTA
ATTGTTGCCGGGAAGCTAGAGTAAGTAGTTCGCCAGTTAATAGTTTGCGCAACGTTGTTGCCATTGCTAC
AGGCATCGTGGTGTCACGCTCGTCGTTTGGTATGGCTTCATTCAGCTCCGGTTCCCAACGATCAAGGCGA
GTTACATGATCCCCCATGTTGTGCAAAAAAGCGGTTAGCTCCTTCGGTCCTCCGATCGTTGTCAGAAGTA
AGTTGGCCGCAGTGTTATCACTCATGGTTATGGCAGCACTGCATAATTCTCTTACTGTCATGCCATCCGT
AAGATGCTTTTCTGTGACTGGTGAGTACTCAACCAAGTCATTCTGAGAATAGTGTATGCGGCGACCGAGT
TGCTCTTGCCCGGCGTCAATACGGGATAATACCGCGCCACATAGCAGAACTTTAAAAGTGCTCATCATTG
GAAAACGTTCTTCGGGGCGAAAACTCTCAAGGATCTTACCGCTGTTGAGATCCAGTTCGATGTAACCCAC
TCGTGCACCCAACTGATCTTCAGCATCTTTTACTTTCACCAGCGTTTCTGGGTGAGCAAAAACAGGAAGG
CAAAATGCCGCAAAAAAGGGAATAAGGGCGACACGGAAATGTTGAATACTCATACTCTTCCTTTTTCAAT
ATTATTGAAGCATTTATCAGGGTTATTGTCTCATGAGCGGATACATATTTGAATGTATTTAGAAAAATAA
ACAAATAGGGGTTCCGCGCACATTTCCCCGAAAAGTGCCACCTAAATTGTAAGCGTTAATATTTTGTTAA
AATTCGCGTTAAATTTTTGTTAAATCAGCTCATTTTTTAACCAATAGGCCGAAATCGGCAAAATCCCTTA
TAAATCAAAAGAATAGACCGAGATAGGGT
[37 nt withheld, positions 1850-1886]
AAAGAACGTGGACTCCAACGTCAAAGG
[49 nt withheld, positions 1914-1962]
T
[91 nt withheld, positions 1964-2054]
G
[124 nt withheld, positions 2056-2179]
CCCATTCGCCATTCAGGCTGCGCAACTGTTGGGAAGGGCGATCGGTGCGGGCCTCTTCGCTATTACGCCA
GCTGGCGAAAGGGGGATGTGCTGCAAGGCGATTAAGTTGGGTAACGCCAGGGTTTTCCCAGTCACGACGT
TGTAAAACGACGGCCAGTGAGCGCGCGTAATACGACTCACTATAGGGCGAATTGGGTACCGGGCCCCCCC
TCGATCGAGGTCGACGGTATCGGGGGAGCTCGCAGGGTCTCCATTTTGAAGCGGGAGGTTTGAACGCGCA
GCCGCCATGCCGGGGTTTTACGAGATTGTGATTAAGGTCCCCAGCGACCTTGACGAGCATCTGCCCGGCA
TTTCTGACAGCTTTGTGAACTGGGTGGCCGAGAAGGAATGGGAGTTGCCGCCAGATTCTGACATGGATCT
GAATCTGATTGAGCAGGCACCCCTGACCGTGGCCGAGAAGCTGCAGCGCGACTTTCTGACGGAATGGCGC
CGTGTGAGTAAGGCCCCGGAGGCTCTTTTCTTTGTGCAATTTGAGAAGGGAGAGAGCTACTTCCACATGC
ACGTGCTCGTGGAAACCACCGGGGTGAAATCCATGGTTTTGGGACGTTTCCTGAGTCAGATTCGCGAAAA
ACTGATTCAGAGAATTTACCGCGGGATCGAGCCGACTTTGCCAAACTGGTTCGCGGTCACAAAGACCAGA
AATGGCGCCGGAGGCGGGAACAAGGTGGTGGATGAGTGCTACATCCCCAATTACTTGCTCCCCAAAACCC
AGCCTGAGCTCCAGTGGGCGTGGACTAATATGGAACAGTATTTAAGCGCCTGTTTGAATCTCACGGAGCG
TAAACGGTTGGTGGCGCAGCATCTGACGCACGTGTCGCAGACGCAGGAGCAGAACAAAGAGAATCAGAAT
CCCAATTCTGATGCGCCGGTGATCAGATCAAAAACTTCAGCCAGGTACATGGAGCTGGTCGGGTGGCTCG
TGGACAAGGGGATTACCTCGGAGAAGCAGTGGATCCAGGAGGACCAGGCCTCATACATCTCCTTCAATGC
GGCCTCCAACTCGCGGTCCCAAATCAAGGCTGCCTTGGACAATGCGGGAAAGATTATGAGCCTGACTAAA
ACCGCCCCCGACTACCTGGTGGGCCAGCAGCCCGTGGAGGACATTTCCAGCAATCGGATTTATAAAATTT
TGGAACTAAACGGGTACGATCCCCAATATGCGGCTTCCGTCTTTCTGGGATGGGCCACGAAAAAGTTCGG
CAAGAGGAACACCATCTGGCTGTTTGGGCCTGCAACTACCGGGAAGACCAACATCGCGGAGGCCATAGCC
CACACTGTGCCCTTCTACGGGTGCGTAAACTGGACCAATGAGAACTTTCCCTTCAACGACTGTGTCGACA
AGATGGTGATCTGGTGGGAGGAGGGGAAGATGACCGCCAAGGTCGTGGAGTCGGCCAAAGCCATTCTCGG
AGGAAGCAAGGTGCGCGTGGACCAGAAATGCAAGTCCTCGGCCCAGATAGACCCGACTCCCGTGATCGTC
ACCTCCAACACCAACATGTGCGCCGTGATTGACGGGAACTCAACGACCTTCGAACACCAGCAGCCGTTGC
AAGACCGGATGTTCAAATTTGAACTCACCCGCCGTCTGGATCATGACTTTGGGAAGGTCACCAAGCAGGA
AGTCAAAGACTTTTTCCGGTGGGCAAAGGATCACGTGGTTGAGGTGGAGCATGAATTCTACGTCAAAAAG
GGTGGAGCCAAGAAAAGACCCGCCCCCAGTGACGCAGATATAAGTGAGCCCAAACGGGTGCGCGAGTCAG
TTGCGCAGCCATCGACGTCAGACGCGGAAGCTTCGATCAACTACGCGGACAGGTACCAAAACAAATGTTC
TCGTCACGTGGGCATGAATCTGATGCTGTTTCCCTGCAGACAATGCGAGAGACTGAATCAGAATTCAAAT
ATCTGCTTCACTCACGGTGTCAAAGACTGTTTAGAGTGCTTTCCCGTGTCAGAATCTCAACCCGTTTCTG
TCGTCAAAAAGGCGTATCAGAAACTGTGCTACATTCATCACATCATGGGAAAGGTGCCAGACGCTTGCAC
TGCTTGCGACCTGGTCAATGTGGACTTGGATGACTGTGTTTCTGAACAATAAATGACTTAAACCAGGTAT
GGCTGCCGATGGTTAACTTCCAGATTGACTCGAGGACAACCTTAGTGAAGGAATTCGCGAGTGGTGGGCT
TTGAAACCTGGAGCCCCTCAACCCAAGGCAAATCAACAACATCAAGACAACGCTCGAGGTCTTGTGCTTC
CGGGTTACAAATACCTTGGACCCGGCAACGGACTCGACAAGGGGGAGCCGGTCAACGCAGCAGACGCGGC
GGCCCTCGAGCACGACAAGGCCTACGACCAGCAGCTCAAGGCCGGAGACAACCCGTACCTCAAGTACAAC
CACGCCGACGCCGAGTTCCAGGAGCGGCTCAAAGAAGATACGTCTTTTGGGGGCAACCTCGGGCGAGCAG
TCTTCCAGGCCAAAAAGAGGCTTCTTGAACCTCTTGGTCTGGTTGAGGAAGCGGCTAAGACGGCTCCTGG
ATAGAAGAGGCCTGTAGAGTAGTCTCCTCAGGAACCGGACTCCTCCGCGGGTATTGGCAAATCGGGTGCA
CAGCCCGCTAAAAAGAGACTCAATTTCGGTCAGACTGGCGACACAGAGTCAGTCCCAGACCCTCAACCAA
TCGGAGAACCTCCCGCAGCCCCCTCAGGTGTGGGATCTCTTACAATGGCTTCAGGTGGTGGCGCACCAGT
GGCAGACAATAACTAAGGTGCCGATGGAGTGGGTAGTTCCTCGGGAAATTGGCATTGCGATTCCCAATGG
CTGGGGGACAGAGTCATCACCACCAGCACCCGAACCTGGGCCCTGCCCACCTACAACAATCACCTCTACA
AGCAAATCTCCAACAGCACATCTGGAGGATCTTCAAATGACAACGCCTACTTCGGCTACAGCACCCCCTG
GGGGTATTTTGACTTCAACAGATTCCACTGCCACTTCTCACCACGTGACTGGCAGCGACTCATCAACAAC
AACTGGGGATTCCGGCCTAAGCGACTCAACTTCAAGCTCTTCAACATTCAGGTCAAAGAGGTTACGGACA
ACAATGGAGTCAAGACCATCGCCAATAACCTTACCAGCACGGTCCAGGTCTTCACGGACTCAGACTATCA
GCTCCCGTACGTGCTCGGGTCGGCTCACGAGGGCTGCCTCCCGCCGTTCCCAGCGGACGTTTTCATGATT
CCTCAGTACGGGTATCTGACGCTTAATGATGGAAGCCAGGCCGTGGGTCGTTCGTCCTTTTACTGCCTGG
AATATTTCCCGTCGCAAATGCTAAGAACGGGTAACAACTTCCAGTTCAGCTACGAGTTTGAGAACGTACC
TTTCCATAGCAGCTACGCTCACAGCCAAAGCCTGGACCGACTAATGAATCCACTCATCGACCAATACTTG
TACTATCTCTTGGGTTCAAAACCAAGGAATACTTCCGGGTATGGTTTGGCAGGACAGAGATGTGTACCTG
CAAGGACCCATTTGGGCCAAAATTCCTCACACGGACGGCAACTTTCACCCTTCTCCGCTGATGGGAGGGT
TTGGAATGAAGCACCCGCCTCCTCAGATCCTCATCAAAAACACACCTGTACCTGCGGATCCTCCAACGGC
CTTCAACAAGGACAAGCTGAACTCTTTCATCACCCAGTATTCTACTGGCCAAGTCAGCGTGGAGATCGAG
TGGGAGCTGCAGAAGGAAAACAGCAAGCGCTGGAACCCGGAGATCCAGTACACTTCCAACTATTACAAGT
CTAATAATGTTGAATTTGCTGTTAATACTGAAGGTGTATATAGTGAACCCCGCCCCATTGGCACCAGATA
CCTGACTCGTAATCTGTAATTGCTTGTTAATCAATAAACCGTTTAATTCGTTTCAGTTGAACTTTGGTCT
CTGCGAAGGGCGAATTCGTTTAAACCTGCAGGACTAGAGGTCCTGTATTAGAGGTCACGTGAGTGTTTTG
CGACATTTTGCGACACCATGTGGTCACGCTGGGTATTTAAGCCCGAGTGAGCACGCAGGGTCTCCATTTT
GAAGCGGGAGGTTTGAACGCGCAGCCGCCAAGCCGAATTCTGCAGATATCCATCACACTGGCGGCCGCTC
GACTAGAGCGGCCGCCACCGCGGTGGAGCTCCAGCTTTTGTTCCCTTTAGTGAGGGTTAATTGCGCGCTT
GGCGTAATCATGGTCATAGCTGTTTCCTGTGTGAAATTGTTATCCGCTCACAATTCCACACAACATACGA
GCCGGAAGCATAAAGTGTAAAGCCTGGGGTGCCTAATGAGTGAGCTAACTCACATTAATTGCGTTGCGCT
CACTGCCCGCTTTCCAGTCGGGAAACCTGTCGTGCCAGCTGCATTAATGAATCGGCCAACGCGCGGGGAG
AGGCGGTTTGCGTATTGGGCGCTCTTCCGCTTCCTCGCTCACTGACTCGCTGCGCTCGGTCGTTCGGCTG
CGGCGAGCGGTATCAGCTCACTCAAAGGCGGTAATACGGTTATCCACAGAATCAGGGGATAACGCAGGAA
AGAACATGTGAGCAAAAGGCCAGCAAAAGGCCAGGAACCGTAAAAAGGCCGCGTTGCTGGCGTTTTTCCA
TAGGCTCCGCCCCCCTGACGA
